>Addgene plasmid #214375 | pMK445 (BSD-P2A-BromoTag) | addgene full sequence | sequence record 426335 | Addgene NGS Result
CTG
[124 nt withheld, positions 4-127]
C
[91 nt withheld, positions 129-219]
A
[49 nt withheld, positions 221-269]
CCTTTGACGTTGGAGTCCACGTTCTTT
[37 nt withheld, positions 297-333]
ACCCTATCTCGGTCTATTCTTTTGATTTATAAGGGATTTTGCCGATTTCGGCCTATTGGTTAAAAAAATG
AGCTGATTTAACAAAAATTTAACGCGAATTTTAACAAAATATTAACGCTTACAATTTCCATTCGCCATTC
AGGCTGCGCAACTGTTGGGAAGGGCGATCGGTGCGGGCCTCTTCGCTATTACGCCAGCTGGCGAAAGGGG
GATGTGCTGCAAGGCGATTAAGTTGGGTAACGCCAGGGTTTTCCCAGTCACGACGTTGTAAAACGACGGC
CAGTGAGCGCGCGTAATACGACTCACTATAGGGCGAATTGGGTACCGGGCCCCCCCTCGAGGTCGACGGT
ATCGATAAGCTTGATATCGCCACCATGGCCAAGCCTTTGTCTCAAGAAGAATCCACCCTCATTGAAAGAG
CAACGGCTACAATCAACAGCATCCCCATCTCTGAAGACTACAGCGTCGCCAGCGCAGCTCTCTCTAGCGA
CGGCCGCATCTTCACTGGTGTCAATGTATATCATTTTACTGGGGGACCTTGTGCAGAACTCGTGGTGCTG
GGCACTGCTGCTGCTGCGGCAGCTGGCAACCTGACTTGTATCGTCGCGATCGGAAATGAGAACAGGGGCA
TCTTGAGCCCCTGCGGACGGTGCCGACAGGTGCTTCTCGATCTGCATCCTGGGATCAAAGCCATAGTGAA
GGACAGTGATGGACAGCCGACGGCAGTTGGGATTCGTGAATTGCTGCCCTCTGGTTATGTGTGGGAGGGC
TCAGGAAGCGGAGCTACTAACTTCAGCCTGCTGAAGCAGGCTGGAGACGTGGAGGAGAACCCTGGACCTA
GATCTGTGAAGGACGTGCCCGACTCTCAGCAGCACCCAGCACCAGAGAAGAGCAGCAAGGTCTCGGAGCA
GCTCAAGTGCTGCAGCGGCATCCTCAAGGAGATGTTTGCCAAGAAGCACGCCGCCTACGCCTGGCCCTTC
TACAAGCCTGTGGACGTGGAGGCACTGGGCGCCCACGACTACTGTGACATCATCAAGCACCCCATGGACA
TGAGCACAATCAAGTCTAAACTGGAGGCCCGTGAGTACCGTGATGCTCAGGAGTTTGGTGCTGACGTCCG
ATTGATGTTCTCCAACTGCTATAAGTACAACCCTCCTGACCATGAGGTGGTGGCCATGGCCCGCAAGCTC
CAGGATGTGTTCGAAATGCGCTTTGCCAAGATGCCGGACGAGGGCGGAGGCGGAGGTGGCGGCGCTGGTG
CAGGCGCCGGATCCACTAGTTCTAGAGCGGCCGCCACCGCGGTGGAGCTCCAGCTTTTGTTCCCTTTAGT
GAGGGTTAATTGCGCGCTTGGCGTAATCATGGTCATAGCTGTTTCCTGTGTGAAATTGTTATCCGCTCAC
AATTCCACACAACATACGAGCCGGAAGCATAAAGTGTAAAGCCTGGGGTGCCTAATGAGTGAGCTAACTC
ACATTAATTGCGTTGCGCTCACTGCCCGCTTTCCAGTCGGGAAACCTGTCGTGCCAGCTGCATTAATGAA
TCGGCCAACGCGCGGGGAGAGGCGGTTTGCGTATTGGGCGCTCTTCCGCTTCCTCGCTCACTGACTCGCT
GCGCTCGGTCGTTCGGCTGCGGCGAGCGGTATCAGCTCACTCAAAGGCGGTAATACGGTTATCCACAGAA
TCAGGGGATAACGCAGGAAAGAACATGTGAGCAAAAGGCCAGCAAAAGGCCAGGAACCGTAAAAAGGCCG
CGTTGCTGGCGTTTTTCCATAGGCTCCGCCCCCCTGACGAGCATCACAAAAATCGACGCTCAAGTCAGAG
GTGGCGAAACCCGACAGGACTATAAAGATACCAGGCGTTTCCCCCTGGAAGCTCCCTCGTGCGCTCTCCT
GTTCCGACCCTGCCGCTTACCGGATACCTGTCCGCCTTTCTCCCTTCGGGAAGCGTGGCGCTTTCTCATA
GCTCACGCTGTAGGTATCTCAGTTCGGTGTAGGTCGTTCGCTCCAAGCTGGGCTGTGTGCACGAACCCCC
CGTTCAGCCCGACCGCTGCGCCTTATCCGGTAACTATCGTCTTGAGTCCAACCCGGTAAGACACGACTTA
TCGCCACTGGCAGCAGCCACTGGTAACAGGATTAGCAGAGCGAGGTATGTAGGCGGTGCTACAGAGTTCT
TGAAGTGGTGGCCTAACTACGGCTACACTAGAAGAACAGTATTTGGTATCTGCGCTCTGCTGAAGCCAGT
TACCTTCGGAAAAAGAGTTGGTAGCTCTTGATCCGGCAAACAAACCACCGCTGGTAGCGGTGGTTTTTTT
GTTTGCAAGCAGCAGATTACGCGCAGAAAAAAAGGATCTCAAGAAGATCCTTTGATCTTTTCTACGGGGT
CTGACGCTCAGTGGAACGAAAACTCACGTTAAGGGATTTTGGTCATGAGATTATCAAAAAGGATCTTCAC
CTAGATCCTTTTAAATTAAAAATGAAGTTTTAAATCAATCTAAAGTATATATGAGTAAACTTGGTCTGAC
AGTTACCAATGCTTAATCAGTGAGGCACCTATCTCAGCGATCTGTCTATTTCGTTCATCCATAGTTGCCT
GACTCCCCGTCGTGTAGATAACTACGATACGGGAGGGCTTACCATCTGGCCCCAGTGCTGCAATGATACC
GCGAGACCCACGCTCACCGGCTCCAGATTTATCAGCAATAAACCAGCCAGCCGGAAGGGCCGAGCGCAGA
AGTGGTCCTGCAACTTTATCCGCCTCCATCCAGTCTATTAATTGTTGCCGGGAAGCTAGAGTAAGTAGTT
CGCCAGTTAATAGTTTGCGCAACGTTGTTGCCATTGCTACAGGCATCGTGGTGTCACGCTCGTCGTTTGG
TATGGCTTCATTCAGCTCCGGTTCCCAACGATCAAGGCGAGTTACATGATCCCCCATGTTGTGCAAAAAA
GCGGTTAGCTCCTTCGGTCCTCCGATCGTTGTCAGAAGTAAGTTGGCCGCAGTGTTATCACTCATGGTTA
TGGCAGCACTGCATAATTCTCTTACTGTCATGCCATCCGTAAGATGCTTTTCTGTGACTGGTGAGTACTC
AACCAAGTCATTCTGAGAATAGTGTATGCGGCGACCGAGTTGCTCTTGCCCGGCGTCAATACGGGATAAT
ACCGCGCCACATAGCAGAACTTTAAAAGTGCTCATCATTGGAAAACGTTCTTCGGGGCGAAAACTCTCAA
GGATCTTACCGCTGTTGAGATCCAGTTCGATGTAACCCACTCGTGCACCCAACTGATCTTCAGCATCTTT
TACTTTCACCAGCGTTTCTGGGTGAGCAAAAACAGGAAGGCAAAATGCCGCAAAAAAGGGAATAAGGGCG
ACACGGAAATGTTGAATACTCATACTCTTCCTTTTTCAATATTATTGAAGCATTTATCAGGGTTATTGTC
TCATGAGCGGATACATATTTGAATGTATTTAGAAAAATAAACAAATAGGGGTTCCGCGCACATTTCCCCG
AAAAGTGCCAC
Features (pLannotate 1.2.2; 15 found; start..end, strand, type, name):
      4..362     +  rep_origin     f1 ori (sequence partly withheld): f1 bacteriophage origin of replication; arrow indicates direction of (+) strand synthesis
    464..619     -  CDS            lacZα (fragment): LacZα fragment of β-galactosidase; lacZ fragment
    627..645     +  promoter       T7 promoter: promoter for bacteriophage T7 RNA polymerase
    654..702     -  misc_feature   MCS (fragment): pBluescript multiple cloning site
    708..1104    +  CDS            BSD (fragment): blasticidin S deaminase; Aspergillus terreus BSD; confers resistance to blasticidin
   1170..1565    +  CDS            Brd2 (fragment): BRD2_MOUSE - Also known as Fsrg1, Kiaa4005, Ring3. Experimental evidence at protein level: Swiss-Prot protein existence level 1. Binds hyperacetylated chromatin and plays a role in the regulation of transcription, probably by chromatin remodeling. Regulates transcription of the CCND1 gene. Plays a role in nucleosome assembly (By similarity). May play a role in spermatogenesis or folliculogenesis. From Mus musculus (Mouse).
   1602..1643    -  misc_feature   MCS (fragment): pBluescript multiple cloning site
   1656..1674    -  promoter       T3 promoter: promoter for bacteriophage T3 RNA polymerase
   1719..1735    -  protein_bind   lac operator: The lac repressor binds to the lac operator to inhibit transcription in E. coli. This inhibition can be relieved by adding lactose or isopropyl-β-D-thiogalactopyranoside (IPTG). lac repressor encoded by lacI
   1743..1773    -  promoter       lac promoter: promoter for the E. coli lac operon
   1788..1809    -  protein_bind   CAP binding site: CAP binding activates transcription in the presence of cAMP. E. coli catabolite activator protein
   1822..1914    -  CDS            lacI (fragment): lac repressor; lacI; The lac repressor binds to the lac operator to inhibit transcription in E. coli. This inhibition can be relieved by adding lactose or isopropyl-β-D-thiogalactopyranoside (IPTG).
   2097..2685    -  rep_origin     ori: high-copy-number ColE1/pMB1/pBR322/pUC origin of replication
   2856..3716    -  CDS            AmpR: β-lactamase; bla; confers resistance to ampicillin, carbenicillin, and related antibiotics
   3717..3821    -  promoter       AmpR promoter: bla
