[The description below was written by a language model from this plasmid's Addgene catalogue record and pLannotate feature annotations shown in this document.]
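Description:
pMK445 (BSD-P2A-BromoTag) is a small (about 3.8 kb) pBluescript-based plasmid that carries a promoterless tagging cassette for building degron fusions in mammalian cells. It is catalogued as a mammalian expression/CRISPR vector. The backbone supplies the high-copy ColE1/pUC origin, an ampicillin resistance gene with its own promoter, and an f1 origin. It also retains the usual pBluescript remnants: a lacZα fragment, the lac promoter/operator, flanking T7 and T3 promoters, and split halves of the multiple cloning site on either side of the insert.

The insert sits between the MCS fragments. It consists of a blasticidin S deaminase coding sequence followed, after a short unannotated gap that by the construct name corresponds to a P2A self-cleaving peptide, by a roughly 400 bp segment. The annotation software matches this segment to a bromodomain protein (Brd2), and it corresponds to the BromoTag degron. BromoTag is a modified bromodomain that allows a fused protein to be degraded on addition of a matching small-molecule degrader. No mammalian promoter, polyadenylation signal or homology arms are annotated, so the plasmid probably serves as a cassette source or template for donor construction rather than as a stand-alone expression vector.

The order of the parts suggests N-terminal tagging by CRISPR-mediated knock-in. In that arrangement the endogenous promoter would drive blasticidin resistance, and P2A would separate the marker from the BromoTag-fused target protein. The record does not spell out this workflow. The associated publication concerns combining BromoTag with the AID2 auxin-inducible degron system for protein knockdown, and human and mouse are the listed species.
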