Addgene plasmid #214375: pMK445 (BSD-P2A-BromoTag)
Depositing lab: Masato Kanemaki. Publication: Combination of AID2 and BromoTag expands the utility of degron-based protein knockdowns. Hatoyama Y, Islam M, Bond AG, Hayashi KI, Ciulli A, Kanemaki MT. EMBO Rep. 2024 Sep;25(9):4062-4077. doi: 10.1038/s44319-024-00224-4. Epub 2024 Aug 23. PubMed 39179892.
Backbone
  Vector backbone: pBluescript
  Vector type: Mammalian Expression, CRISPR
  Selectable markers: Blasticidin
Growth in bacteria
  Bacterial resistance: Ampicillin, 100 μg/mL
  Growth temperature: 37°C
  Growth strain: DH5alpha
  Copy number: High Copy
Gene/Insert
  Gene/Insert name: BSD-P2A-BromoTag
  Species: H. sapiens (human), M. musculus (mouse)
Terms and licenses: Academic/Nonprofit Terms; Industry Terms: Not Available to Industry
How to cite: pMK445 (BSD-P2A-BromoTag) was a gift from Masato Kanemaki (Addgene plasmid # 214375 ; http://n2t.net/addgene:214375 ; RRID:Addgene_214375)
